Addgene plasmid #26532: pHAGE-CMV-hIL7-IRES-ZsGreen-W
Depositing lab: David Baltimore. Depositing organization: California Institute of Technology.
Backbone
  Vector backbone: pUC18
  Backbone size w/o insert (bp): 7707
  Vector type: Lentiviral
Growth in bacteria
  Bacterial resistance: Ampicillin, 100 μg/mL
  Growth temperature: 37°C
  Growth strain: Stbl3
  Copy number: High Copy
Gene/Insert
  Gene/Insert name: IL7
  Species: H. sapiens (human)
  Insert size (bp): 534
  Entrez Gene: IL7 (a.k.a. IL-7)
  Cloning method: Restriction Enzyme; 5′ cloning site NotI (not destroyed); 3′ cloning site BamHI (not destroyed)
  Sequencing primers: 5′ CMV-F; 3′ IRES-R
Terms and licenses: Academic/Nonprofit Terms; Industry Terms: Not Available to Industry
How to cite: pHAGE-CMV-hIL7-IRES-ZsGreen-W was a gift from David Baltimore (Addgene plasmid # 26532 ; http://n2t.net/addgene:26532 ; RRID:Addgene_26532)
