[The description below was written by a language model from this plasmid's Addgene catalogue record and pLannotate feature annotations shown in this document.]
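Description:
pHAGE-CMV-hIL7-IRES-ZsGreen-W is an HIV-1-derived lentiviral transfer plasmid built on a pUC18-type backbone for expressing human interleukin-7 together with a green fluorescent reporter in mammalian cells. In bacteria it is maintained through the high-copy ColE1/pUC origin and selected with ampicillin via the β-lactamase gene; the record lists a recombination-deficient strain (Stbl3) for propagation, a usual choice for plasmids carrying repeated LTR sequences. Remnants of lac regulatory elements and fragments of the SV40 origin and poly(A) signal are also annotated in the backbone region.

The viral portion runs from a truncated 5′ LTR through the Ψ packaging signal (with an adjoining gag fragment), the Rev response element and the cPPT/CTS to a ΔU3, self-inactivating 3′ LTR. These elements allow the genomic RNA to be exported, packaged, reverse transcribed and integrated when packaging and envelope functions are supplied in trans, while the U3 deletion silences LTR promoter activity after integration. Short nef and rev fragments are residual viral sequence. The internal cassette is driven by the CMV immediate-early enhancer/promoter and encodes a bicistronic transcript. The human IL7 coding sequence (about 530 bp, cloned between NotI and BamHI) is translated cap-dependently, and an EMCV IRES directs translation of ZsGreen1 from the same mRNA. A WPRE downstream enhances transcript processing and expression.

Because ZsGreen fluorescence marks cells carrying the vector, transduced populations can be identified or sorted while producing IL-7, a cytokine that supports lymphoid progenitor proliferation. The record does not state a specific experimental application beyond this.
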