Features (pLannotate 1.2.2; 25 found; start..end, strand, type, name):
    377..634     +  LTR            5' LTR (truncated): truncated 5' long terminal repeat (LTR) from HIV-1
    681..806     +  misc_feature   HIV-1 Ψ: packaging signal of human immunodeficiency virus type 1
    790..1128    +  CDS            HIV-1 gag (fragment): gag protein from human immunodeficiency virus 1; gag
   1303..1536    +  misc_feature   RRE: The Rev response element (RRE) of HIV-1 allows for Rev-dependent mRNA export from the nucleus to the cytoplasm.
   1913..2013    +  CDS            Rev (fragment): human immunodeficiency virus 1 (HIV-1) Rev protein; rev; enhances nuclear export of unspliced and incompletely spliced viral mRNAs
   2058..2175    +  misc_feature   cPPT/CTS: central polypurine tract and central termination sequence of HIV-1
   2227..2530    +  enhancer       CMV enhancer: human cytomegalovirus immediate early enhancer
   2531..2734    +  promoter       CMV promoter: human cytomegalovirus (CMV) immediate early promoter
   2812..3342    +  CDS            IL7: IL7_HUMAN - Experimental evidence at protein level: Swiss-Prot protein existence level 1. Hematopoietic growth factor capable of stimulating the proliferation of lymphoid progenitors. It is important for proliferation during certain stages of B-cell maturation. From Homo sapiens (Human).
   3455..3917    +  misc_feature   IRES: internal ribosome entry site (IRES) of the encephalomyocarditis virus (EMCV)
   3931..4626    +  CDS            ZsGreen1: Zoanthus green fluorescent protein mammalian codon-optimized
   4640..5228    +  misc_feature   WPRE: woodchuck hepatitis virus posttranscriptional regulatory element
   5236..5301    +  CDS            nef (fragment): NEF_HV1Z2 - Experimental evidence at protein level: Swiss-Prot protein existence level 1. Extracellular Nef protein targets CD4(+) T-lymphocytes for apoptosis by interacting with CXCR4 surface receptors. From Human immunodeficiency virus type 1 group M subtype D (isolate Z2/CDC-Z34) (HIV-1).
   5303..5536    +  LTR            3' LTR (ΔU3): self-inactivating 3' long terminal repeat (LTR) from HIV-1
   5741..5845    +  promoter       AmpR promoter: bla
   5846..6706    +  CDS            AmpR: β-lactamase; bla; confers resistance to ampicillin, carbenicillin, and related antibiotics
   6877..7465    +  rep_origin     ori: high-copy-number ColE1/pMB1/pBR322/pUC origin of replication
   7648..7702    +  CDS            lacI (fragment): lac repressor; lacI; The lac repressor binds to the lac operator to inhibit transcription in E. coli. This inhibition can be relieved by adding lactose or isopropyl-β-D-thiogalactopyranoside (IPTG).
   7708..7801    +  rep_origin     SV40 ori (fragment): SV40 origin of replication
   7826..7863    +  CDS            lacI (fragment): lac repressor; lacI; The lac repressor binds to the lac operator to inhibit transcription in E. coli. This inhibition can be relieved by adding lactose or isopropyl-β-D-thiogalactopyranoside (IPTG).
   7876..7897    +  protein_bind   CAP binding site: CAP binding activates transcription in the presence of cAMP. E. coli catabolite activator protein
   7912..7942    +  promoter       lac promoter: promoter for the E. coli lac operon
   7950..7966    +  protein_bind   lac operator: The lac repressor binds to the lac operator to inhibit transcription in E. coli. This inhibition can be relieved by adding lactose or isopropyl-β-D-thiogalactopyranoside (IPTG). lac repressor encoded by lacI
   8000..8083    +  polyA_signal   SV40 poly(A) signal (fragment): SV40 polyadenylation signal
   8250..329     +  CDS            nef (fragment) (across the origin): NEF_HV1BR - Experimental evidence at protein level: Swiss-Prot protein existence level 1. Extracellular Nef protein targets CD4(+) T-lymphocytes for apoptosis by interacting with CXCR4 surface receptors (PubMed:14990729). From Human immunodeficiency virus type 1 group M subtype B (isolate BRU/LAI) (HIV-1).
>Addgene plasmid #26532 | pHAGE-CMV-hIL7-IRES-ZsGreen-W | depositor full sequence | sequence record 12552 | Author sequence
TGGAAGGGCTAATTCACTCCCAAAGAAGACAAGATATCCTTGATCTGTGGATCTACCACACACAAGGCTA
CTTCCCTGATTAGCAGAACTACACACCAGGGCCAGGGGTCAGATATCCACTGACCTTTGGATGGTGCTAC
AAGCTAGTACCAGTTGAGCCAGATAAGGTAGAAGAGGCCAATAAAGGAGAGAACACCAGCTTGTTACACC
CTGTGAGCCTGCATGGGATGGATGACCCGGAGAGAGAAGTGTTAGAGTGGAGGTTTGACAGCCGCCTAGC
ATTTCATCACGTGGCCCGAGAGCTGCATCCGGAGTACTTCAAGAACTGCTGATATCGAGCTTGCTACAAG
GGACTTTCCGCTGGGGACTTTCCAGGGAGGCGTGGCCTGGGCGGGACTGGGGAGTGGCGAGCCCTCAGAT
CCTGCATATAAGCAGCTGCTTTTTGCCTGTACTGGGTCTCTCTGGTTAGACCAGATCTGAGCCTGGGAGC
TCTCTGGCTAACTAGGGAACCCACTGCTTAAGCCTCAATAAAGCTTGCCTTGAGTGCTTCAAGTAGTGTG
TGCCCGTCTGTTGTGTGACTCTGGTAACTAGAGATCCCTCAGACCCTTTTAGTCAGTGTGGAAAATCTCT
AGCAGTGGCGCCCGAACAGGGACTTGAAAGCGAAAGGGAAACCAGAGGAGCTCTCTCGACGCAGGACTCG
GCTTGCTGAAGCGCGCACGGCAAGAGGCGAGGGGCGGCGACTGGTGAGTACGCCAAAAATTTTGACTAGC
GGAGGCTAGAAGGAGAGAGATGGGTGCGAGAGCGTCAGTATTAAGCGGGGGAGAATTAGATCGCGATGGG
AAAAAATTCGGTTAAGGCCAGGGGGAAAGAAAAAATATAAATTAAAACATATAGTATGGGCAAGCAGGGA
GCTAGAACGATTCGCAGTTAATCCTGGCCTGTTAGAAACATCAGAAGGCTGTAGACAAATACTGGGACAG
CTACAACCATCCCTTCAGACAGGATCAGAAGAACTTAGATCATTATATAATACAGTAGCAACCCTCTATT
GTGTGCATCAAAGGATAGAGATAAAAGACACCAAGGAAGCTTTAGACAAGATAGAGGAAGAGCAAAACAA
AAGTAAGACCACCGCACAGCAAGCGGCCGGCCGCTGATCTTCAGACCTGGAGGAGGAGATATGAGGGACA
ATTGGAGAAGTGAATTATATAAATATAAAGTAGTAAAAATTGAACCATTAGGAGTAGCACCCACCAAGGC
AAAGAGAAGAGTGGTGCAGAGAGAAAAAAGAGCAGTGGGAATAGGAGCTTTGTTCCTTGGGTTCTTGGGA
GCAGCAGGAAGCACTATGGGCGCAGCGTCAATGACGCTGACGGTACAGGCCAGACAATTATTGTCTGGTA
TAGTGCAGCAGCAGAACAATTTGCTGAGGGCTATTGAGGCGCAACAGCATCTGTTGCAACTCACAGTCTG
GGGCATCAAGCAGCTCCAGGCAAGAATCCTGGCTGTGGAAAGATACCTAAAGGATCAACAGCTCCTGGGG
ATTTGGGGTTGCTCTGGAAAACTCATTTGCACCACTGCTGTGCCTTGGAATGCTAGTTGGAGTAATAAAT
CTCTGGAACAGATTTGGAATCACACGACCTGGATGGAGTGGGACAGAGAAATTAACAATTACACAAGCTT
AATACACTCCTTAATTGAAGAATCGCAAAACCAGCAAGAAAAGAATGAACAAGAATTATTGGAATTAGAT
AAATGGGCAAGTTTGTGGAATTGGTTTAACATAACAAATTGGCTGTGGTATATAAAATTATTCATAATGA
TAGTAGGAGGCTTGGTAGGTTTAAGAATAGTTTTTGCTGTACTTTCTATAGTGAATAGAGTTAGGCAGGG
ATATTCACCATTATCGTTTCAGACCCACCTCCCAACCCCGAGGGGACCCGACAGGCCCGAAGGAATAGAA
GAAGAAGGTGGAGAGAGAGACAGAGACAGATCCATTCGATTAGTGAACGGATCTCGACGGTATCGCCGAA
TTCACAAATGGCAGTATTCATCCACAATTTTAAAAGAAAAGGGGGGATTGGGGGGTACAGTGCAGGGGAA
AGAATAGTAGACATAATAGCAACAGACATACAAACTAAAGAATTACAAAAACAAATTACAAAAATTCAAA
ATTTTCGGGTTTATTACAGGGACAGCAGAGATCCAGTTTGGACTAGTGGAGTTCCGCGTTACATAACTTA
CGGTAAATGGCCCGCCTGGCTGACCGCCCAACGACCCCCGCCCATTGACGTCAATAATGACGTATGTTCC
CATAGTAACGCCAATAGGGACTTTCCATTGACGTCAATGGGTGGAGTATTTACGGTAAACTGCCCACTTG
GCAGTACATCAAGTGTATCATATGCCAAGTACGCCCCCTATTGACGTCAATGACGGTAAATGGCCCGCCT
GGCATTATGCCCAGTACATGACCTTATGGGACTTTCCTACTTGGCAGTACATCTACGTATTAGTCATCGC
TATTACCATGGTGATGCGGTTTTGGCAGTACATCAATGGGCGTGGATAGCGGTTTGACTCACGGGGATTT
CCAAGTCTCCACCCCATTGACGTCAATGGGAGTTTGTTTTGGCACCAAAATCAACGGGACTTTCCAAAAT
GTCGTAACAACTCCGCCCCATTGACGCAAATGGGCGGTAGGCGTGTACGGTGGGAGGTCTATATAAGCAG
AGCTCGTTTAGTGAACCGTCAGATCGCCTGGAGACGCCATCCACGCTGTTTTGACCTCCATAGAAGACAC
CGGCGGCCGCCATGTTCCATGTTTCTTTTAGGTATATCTTTGGACTTCCTCCCCTGATCCTTGTTCTGTT
GCCAGTAGCATCATCTGATTGTGATATTGAAGGTAAAGATGGCAAACAATATGAGAGTGTTCTAATGGTC
AGCATCGATCAATTATTGGACAGCATGAAAGAAATTGGTAGCAATTGCCTGAATAATGAATTTAACTTTT
TTAAAAGACATATCTGTGATGCTAATAAGGAAGGTATGTTTTTATTCCGTGCTGCTCGCAAGTTGAGGCA
ATTTCTTAAAATGAATAGCACTGGTGATTTTGATCTCCACTTATTAAAAGTTTCAGAAGGCACAACAATA
CTGTTGAACTGCACTGGCCAGGTTAAAGGAAGAAAACCAGCTGCCCTGGGTGAAGCCCAACCAACAAAGA
GTTTGGAAGAAAATAAATCTTTAAAGGAACAGAAAAAACTGAATGACTTGTGTTTCCTAAAGAGACTATT
ACAAGAGATAAAAACTTGTTGGAATAAAATTTTGATGGGCACTAAAGAACACTAAAGGATCCCTCCCCCC
CCCCTAACGTTACTGGCCGAAGCCGCTTGGAATAAGGCCGGTGTGCGTTTGTCTATATGTTATTTTCCAC
CATATTGCCGTCTTTTGGCAATGTGAGGGCCCGGAAACCTGGCCCTGTCTTCTTGACGAGCATTCCTAGG
GGTCTTTCCCCTCTCGCCAAAGGAATGCAAGGTCTGTTGAATGTCGTGAAGGAAGCAGTTCCTCTGGAAG
CTTCTTGAAGACAAACAACGTCTGTAGCGACCCTTTGCAGGCAGCGGAACCCCCCACCTGGCGACAGGTG
CCTCTGCGGCCAAAAGCCACGTGTATAAGATACACCTGCAAAGGCGGCACAACCCCAGTGCCACGTTGTG
AGTTGGATAGTTGTGGAAAGAGTCAAATGGCTCTCCTCAAGCGTATTCAACAAGGGGCTGAAGGATGCCC
AGAAGGTACCCCATTGTATGGGATCTGATCTGGGGCCTCGGTGCACATGCTTTACATGTGTTTAGTCGAG
GTTAAAAAAACGTCTAGGCCCCCCGAACCACGGGGACGTGGTTTTCCTTTGAAAAACACGATGATAATAT
GGCCACACATATGGCCCAGTCCAAGCACGGCCTGACCAAGGAGATGACCATGAAGTACCGCATGGAGGGC
TGCGTGGACGGCCACAAGTTCGTGATCACCGGCGAGGGCATCGGCTACCCCTTCAAGGGCAAGCAGGCCA
TCAACCTGTGCGTGGTGGAGGGCGGCCCCTTGCCCTTCGCCGAGGACATCTTGTCCGCCGCCTTCATGTA
CGGCAACCGCGTGTTCACCGAGTACCCCCAGGACATCGTCGACTACTTCAAGAACTCCTGCCCCGCCGGC
TACACCTGGGACCGCTCCTTCCTGTTCGAGGACGGCGCCGTGTGCATCTGCAACGCCGACATCACCGTGA
GCGTGGAGGAGAACTGCATGTACCACGAGTCCAAGTTCTACGGCGTGAACTTCCCCGCCGACGGCCCCGT
GATGAAGAAGATGACCGACAACTGGGAGCCCTCCTGCGAGAAGATCATCCCCGTGCCCAAGCAGGGCATC
TTGAAGGGCGACGTGAGCATGTACCTGCTGCTGAAGGACGGTGGCCGCTTGCGCTGCCAGTTCGACACCG
TGTACAAGGCCAAGTCCGTGCCCCGCAAGATGCCCGACTGGCACTTCATCCAGCACAAGCTGACCCGCGA
GGACCGCAGCGACGCCAAGAACCAGAAGTGGCACCTGACCGAGCACGCCATCGCCTCCGGCTCCGCCTTG
CCCTGAATCGATAGATCCTAATCAACCTCTGGATTACAAAATTTGTGAAAGATTGACTGGTATTCTTAAC
TATGTTGCTCCTTTTACGCTATGTGGATACGCTGCTTTAATGCCTTTGTATCATGCTATTGCTTCCCGTA
TGGCTTTCATTTTCTCCTCCTTGTATAAATCCTGGTTGCTGTCTCTTTATGAGGAGTTGTGGCCCGTTGT
CAGGCAACGTGGCGTGGTGTGCACTGTGTTTGCTGACGCAACCCCCACTGGTTGGGGCATTGCCACCACC
TGTCAGCTCCTTTCCGGGACTTTCGCTTTCCCCCTCCCTATTGCCACGGCGGAACTCATCGCCGCCTGCC
TTGCCCGCTGCTGGACAGGGGCTCGGCTGTTGGGCACTGACAATTCCGTGGTGTTGTCGGGGAAATCATC
GTCCTTTCCTTGGCTGCTCGCCTGTGTTGCCACCTGGATTCTGCGCGGGACGTCCTTCTGCTACGTCCCT
TCGGCCCTCAATCCAGCGGACCTTCCTTCCCGCGGCCTGCTGCCGGCTCTGCGGCCTCTTCCGCGTCTTC
GCCTTCGCCCTCAGACGAGTCGGATCTCCCTTTGGGCCGCCTCCCCGCCTGAGATCCTTTAAGACCAATG
ACTTACAAGGCAGCTGTAGATCTTAGCCACTTTTTAAAAGAAAAGGGGGGACTGGAAGGGCTAATTCACT
CCCAACGAAGACAAGATCTGCTTTTTGCTTGTACTGGGTCTCTCTGGTTAGACCAGATCTGAGCCTGGGA
GCTCTCTGGCTAACTAGGGAACCCACTGCTTAAGCCTCAATAAAGCTTGCCTTGAGTGCTTCAAGTAGTG
TGTGCCCGTCTGTTGTGTGACTCTGGTAACTAGAGATCCCTCAGACCCTTTTAGTCAGTGTGGAAAATCT
CTAGCAGTAGTAGTTCATGTCATCTTATTATTCAGTATTTATAACTTGCAAAGAAATGAATATCAGAGAG
TGAGAGGCCCGGGTTAATTAAGGAAAGGGCTAGATCATTCTTGAAGACGAAAGGGCCTCGTGATACGCCT
ATTTTTATAGGTTAATGTCATGATAATAATGGTTTCTTAGACGTCAGGTGGCACTTTTCGGGGAAATGTG
CGCGGAACCCCTATTTGTTTATTTTTCTAAATACATTCAAATATGTATCCGCTCATGAGACAATAACCCT
GATAAATGCTTCAATAATATTGAAAAAGGAAGAGTATGAGTATTCAACATTTCCGTGTCGCCCTTATTCC
CTTTTTTGCGGCATTTTGCCTTCCTGTTTTTGCTCACCCAGAAACGCTGGTGAAAGTAAAAGATGCTGAA
GATCAGTTGGGTGCACGAGTGGGTTACATCGAACTGGATCTCAACAGCGGTAAGATCCTTGAGAGTTTTC
GCCCCGAAGAACGTTTTCCAATGATGAGCACTTTTAAAGTTCTGCTATGTGGCGCGGTATTATCCCGTGT
TGACGCCGGGCAAGAGCAACTCGGTCGCCGCATACACTATTCTCAGAATGACTTGGTTGAGTACTCACCA
GTCACAGAAAAGCATCTTACGGATGGCATGACAGTAAGAGAATTATGCAGTGCTGCCATAACCATGAGTG
ATAACACTGCGGCCAACTTACTTCTGACAACGATCGGAGGACCGAAGGAGCTAACCGCTTTTTTGCACAA
CATGGGGGATCATGTAACTCGCCTTGATCGTTGGGAACCGGAGCTGAATGAAGCCATACCAAACGACGAG
CGTGACACCACGATGCCTGTAGCAATGGCAACAACGTTGCGCAAACTATTAACTGGCGAACTACTTACTC
TAGCTTCCCGGCAACAATTAATAGACTGGATGGAGGCGGATAAAGTTGCAGGACCACTTCTGCGCTCGGC
CCTTCCGGCTGGCTGGTTTATTGCTGATAAATCTGGAGCCGGTGAGCGTGGGTCTCGCGGTATCATTGCA
GCACTGGGGCCAGATGGTAAGCCCTCCCGTATCGTAGTTATCTACACGACGGGGAGTCAGGCAACTATGG
ATGAACGAAATAGACAGATCGCTGAGATAGGTGCCTCACTGATTAAGCATTGGTAACTGTCAGACCAAGT
TTACTCATATATACTTTAGATTGATTTAAAACTTCATTTTTAATTTAAAAGGATCTAGGTGAAGATCCTT
TTTGATAATCTCATGACCAAAATCCCTTAACGTGAGTTTTCGTTCCACTGAGCGTCAGACCCCGTAGAAA
AGATCAAAGGATCTTCTTGAGATCCTTTTTTTCTGCGCGTAATCTGCTGCTTGCAAACAAAAAAACCACC
GCTACCAGCGGTGGTTTGTTTGCCGGATCAAGAGCTACCAACTCTTTTTCCGAAGGTAACTGGCTTCAGC
AGAGCGCAGATACCAAATACTGTTCTTCTAGTGTAGCCGTAGTTAGGCCACCACTTCAAGAACTCTGTAG
CACCGCCTACATACCTCGCTCTGCTAATCCTGTTACCAGTGGCTGCTGCCAGTGGCGATAAGTCGTGTCT
TACCGGGTTGGACTCAAGACGATAGTTACCGGATAAGGCGCAGCGGTCGGGCTGAACGGGGGGTTCGTGC
ACACAGCCCAGCTTGGAGCGAACGACCTACACCGAACTGAGATACCTACAGCGTGAGCTATGAGAAAGCG
CCACGCTTCCCGAAGGGAGAAAGGCGGACAGGTATCCGGTAAGCGGCAGGGTCGGAACAGGAGAGCGCAC
GAGGGAGCTTCCAGGGGGAAACGCCTGGTATCTTTATAGTCCTGTCGGGTTTCGCCACCTCTGACTTGAG
CGTCGATTTTTGTGATGCTCGTCAGGGGGGCGGAGCCTATGGAAAAACGCCAGCAACGCGGCCTTTTTAC
GGTTCCTGGCCTTTTGCTGGCCTTTTGCTCACATGTTCTTTCCTGCGTTATCCCCTGATTCTGTGGATAA
CCGTATTACCGCCTTTGAGTGAGCTGATACCGCTCGCCGCAGCCGAACGACCGAGCGCAGCGAGTCAGTG
AGCGAGGAAGCGGAAGAGCGCCCAATACGCAAACCGCCTCTCCCCGCGCGTTGGCCGATTCATTAATGCA
GCAAGCTCATGGCTGACTAATTTTTTTTATTTATGCAGAGGCCGAGGCCGCCTCGGCCTCTGAGCTATTC
CAGAAGTAGTGAGGAGGCTTTTTTGGAGGCCTAGGCTTTTGCAAAAAGCTCCCCGTGGCACGACAGGTTT
CCCGACTGGAAAGCGGGCAGTGAGCGCAACGCAATTAATGTGAGTTAGCTCACTCATTAGGCACCCCAGG
CTTTACACTTTATGCTTCCGGCTCGTATGTTGTGTGGAATTGTGAGCGGATAACAATTTCACACAGGAAA
CAGCTATGACATGATTACGAATTTCACAAATAAAGCATTTTTTTCACTGCATTCTAGTTGTGGTTTGTCC
AAACTCATCAATGTATCTTATCATGTCTGGATCAACTGGATAACTCAAGCTAACCAAAATCATCCCAAAC
TTCCCACCCCATACCCTATTACCACTGCCAATTACCTGTGGTTTCATTTACTCTAAACCTGTGATTCCTC
TGAATTATTTTCATTTTAAAGAAATTGTATTTGTTAAATATGTACTACAAACTTAGTAGT
