>Addgene plasmid #26532 | pHAGE-CMV-hIL7-IRES-ZsGreen-W | addgene partial sequence | sequence record 32645 | 26532 with CMV-F
ATCGCCTGGAGACGCCATCCACGCTGTTTTGACCTCCATAGAAGACACCGGCGGCCGCCATGTTCCATGT
TTCTTTTAGGTATATCTTTGGACTTCCTCCCCTGATCCTTGTTCTGTTGCCAGTAGCATCATCTGATTGT
GATATTGAAGGTAAAGATGGCAAACAATATGAGAGTGTTCTAATGGTCAGCATCGATCAATTATTGGACA
GCATGAAAGAAATTGGTAGCAATTGCCTGAATAATGAATTTAACTTTTTTAAAAGACATATCTGTGATGC
TAATAAGGAAGGTATGTTTTTATTCCGTGCTGCTCGCAAGTTGAGGCAATTTCTTAAAATGAATAGCACT
GGTGATTTTGATCTCCACTTATTAAAAGTTTCAGAAGGCACAACAATACTGTTGAACTGCACTGGCCAGG
TTAAAGGAAGAAAACCAGCTGCCCTGGGTGAAGCCCAACCAACAAAGAGTTTGGAAGAAAATAAATCTTT
AAAGGAACAGAAAAAACTGAATGACTTGTGTTTCCTAAAGAGACTATTACAAGAGATAAAAACTTGTTGG
AATAAAATTTTGATGGGCACTAAAGAACACTAAAGGATCCCTCCCCCCCCCCTAACGTTACTGGCCGAAG
CCGCTTGGAATAAGGCCGGTGTGCGTTTGTCTATATGTTATTTTCCACCATATTGCC
